>Addgene plasmid #84272 | pMyCA-mCherry | addgene full sequence | sequence record 170498 | Addgene NGS Result
CCTCGGCTACCGCGTCCACCAGGCGGTTGCGCAGCGTCCGCCCCCGCGGGGTCAACGCCACGAGCACCCG
CCGGCGGTCATGCAGATCGGCAGTCCGGTAGATGATCCCTTGCGACACAAGGCGATCGACGGTTCTGGTG
AGAGTCGGACCCGTGATCAGCGTGGCCTGCGCGAGATCGCTCATGGGCACGGTGCGCCGTCCGGCCAACT
CGTCGAGCACGCGCCAGTCCTCGATCTTGAGCGACGAGTCCGCGAGCACGCGTTCGATCGCCGACTCCGC
GAGGTGGGTCAGACGCACCAACGGCAGCAGGAGGTTGGGGCGGCGCTGCTGTCCGGCGGCCATGTTGGGT
CTCCTCGTGTCGACGGCGGGGTCTGTTCAGAATGAATTATTTCTGCTAGAAACCTTTGAAGCGCAGACTA
CACGGGATCGACGGTGATCTGGAGTGCAGGACGGCGAGGTTGAGTTCCGCGTCGGGCTGGTGATTCCGCT
TCAAGGGCCAGCGGGAATCTTCGCGCCTTCGTGCGAGGCCGTGGCCGAGCTCGCGGCCAAGGAGGTCAAC
GACCGAGGCGGCCTGCAGGGCCGCAAGGTCACCATCGAGGTGCTCGACGGCGGAGCGCCCGGCGACGACG
TCGCCCGGACCGTCGCCGACCGGTTGCGAGGTCACGGTCTCGACGCCGTGACCGGCTGGCACATCTCGGC
CGTGCGCAACCGCATCTCCCCGGTGGTCCGCGACCGCATCCCGTACGTCTACACCTCGTTGTACGAGGGC
GGTGAACGCACACCGGGCGTGTTCTGCACAGGCGAGACACCGCAGATCCAGATCGCGCCCGCGCTCGCCT
GGCTGCGCGACCACTTCGGCATCCGGTCCTGGTGCCTGGTCGGCGATGACTACATCTGGCCGCGCCGTTC
CGCCGCGGCCGCCCGCGCGTACTGCCGAGATCTGGACCTCGAGCTCAGACGGGAGATCTACGTCCCGTAC
GGCACCGACGATTTCCGCGCACCTGTCCGCAAGGCCATCGCGTCGGGGGCGCAGGCCGTGTTGATGCTGC
TCGTCGGCCAGGACGCCGTGTTGTTCAACCGCGAGTTCGCGCGCGCCGGCGGGCACGACCGCATGGCGCG
GTTCAGCCCGCTGATGGAGGAGAACATGCTGCTGGCCAGCGGCGCCGGCTCCACCGAAAACCTCTATGTC
GCCGCGGCGTACTTCAGTTCACTGGCCACCGCGGGTGCGATGGACCTGATGGGCAGCTACGTCGCCCGCT
ACGGCGCCGACGCGCCACCGCTCAACGCGATGGCCGAATCCTGTTACGAGGGTCTGCTTGCGCTCGAGGC
CATCTTCCAGCGGGCCCACTCCCCCGAGATACCGGACCTGATGGCATCCGCGCACGATGTCGGGTTCGAC
GGGCCCCGGGGCCCGATGTGTATGCGCGACAGTCAATTCGACCAGCAGGTCTACATCGCCAGCGCCGACG
GCTACGACTTCGACATCCTCGACACGCTGGCGACGCTCGACGCTTGAGACCGCGTCACTTCTTTATCTAG
ATTTAAAGATCTGGTACCGCGGCCGCGCCACGGATGCCACCACAGGCACTACAACGGAGTTCGCCACGTA
CATCACCACAACCACCGATTCTGGCGGTGAGCTCCCCGATATTCAGCGGAAATGGCTTGGTATCGACCAA
GATTCGTAGAACCCCGTCTCGTCTGGCTGGTATTCAAAACGGGCGCAACGAAACACGCAACGAGACAGGC
ATGGCCCAAACCAGAAAACTAGCGTCTACCAGGACTTTTACCTGTCCGACCCGTTGCAACGGAACCCCCC
ACGGAACCCCCGCGACACCCGCTCCCCAATTGCGTTAGAACAGCGGTGGATTGTCGGCTTCGTTGTGGGC
CTTTTGAGCCGCTTCCTGTTCTGCCGCACGCTCTTTCCTCGCCCGATAGCCGAGTCGCTTAACGGTGTCC
AGATGCAGCCCGAAATGTTTGGCCGTTTGCGGCCAAGAGTGGCCCTCGTCGTCGTGATAGGCGCGGATGC
GTTCGCGGCGTGCAGCCTGCTCGGCGAGCCACTCGCTGCGTTCCTGCGCCACGAGCCGGACGACGTGGCG
TTCGGATAGTCCGGTGATTCGAGCGCCTTCGGCGGCGGTCACGCGCCGCTTTTTGCGGACAGTCGGCTGC
CGGTTGTAGCCGTCGCTGTAGCCGTCGCTCATAGCAATGCCTCCATGCATGGCTGACGCGGACTTTGCGC
GCCGCGCAACTGTGCTCGCCGCCGTGCGCGCTGCTGCGCCCTTCCGCGAGATGGCCGACTGGCGCGCACT
GAGTGTGGCCTCGTAGACCACGATCCCGTCCGCCCAAATGCGCGACTTGGTTGTGATCCAACGCCAAATG
CTGTTGGCGATGGCGCGGACCTCGCTGTCCGGTAGCGGTCCGGGACACACGTCGTTGCACGGAAATTCGG
CGTTTCGCGCGTGGCACTCGGCATAGATCGCGCGGCCGAGTCCGTCCACGTTCCGGGTCGGCAGGTAGAT
CCGCATGAGGGCGGGACGATAGGCCCACAACCTGACGGAATCGAACAGTGCGCAATTCCGCCCTAGCGGC
GTCGGAGCCGCTTTGTACGTGGTCTGCTGACGCCAGCGCGGCGGTGGCATGTTCGCGCCGAGCTCGGCCT
CGATGTGGCTGAGTGTGTAGAGATCTGAGTGGAGCCATTCCGTTTCCCAGGCGATGTGGCCGGGGTTTTT
GGTCATGAGGCCTGAGTAACTGCGGTCGCCATCGACGGCGCGCCGAAGGCCTTCGGCGCACGCCGCCATG
TATGCGAGCGGCTTACGCCGCGCGTATTCGGTGCGTGGAACAGGGGCGTTGAGTGCCCACACTGCGTGTG
CGTGGCCGTTGGCGCGATTGCCCACGATCGCGTTGGGCAGCGGATGGGACCCCCGGGCGCTGAGCGCTCG
GAGCGCTGCGTCTGGATGGTCTACGTCCACGACCAGCAGGTTTGCCAGCGCTGTTGGGTTCGCCTCGATG
TACCGGCGGCCTAGGGCCGACGCGCGGCTTTGGCGGTAGATCCCCTCGAGCAGATCGTCGCTTGCCAGCG
GCCAGTACGGCAGCCAGAGCTGCTCAAATTCGTCGGCGACGTGGCTCACGCTTGGTAGTAGACCACGATT
AATCACCGGTGTATGGTCCGACACGAGCTCCAAGTCAGATATTTCGCTGAGGGGCCACCCCACAACTGCA
CACTCCCCCGCTCTCCCGTCGAGCCCTGGTGGTGGAACACCAGCGACAGCCGAGCACCCCCAACCACCTG
TACCAACCAGGAGGAACACATGCGTCGTTTCGAGGACGTTTCCGGGCCGCTGAGAGCCGCTGTGGCGGCC
GTACACGCCGCCTTAGACCCGTTAGACCCCCTGCCGCCTGAATGCGCGGGTACGAGCCACACAGCGCCCG
AACTTACGGAGCTGGTGGGCTCACGCGTGCGGCCGCACGCGTTGCGCTCGGTCGTTCGGCTGCGGCGAGC
GGTATCAGCTCACTCAAAGGCGGTAATACGGTTATCCACAGAATCAGGGGATAACGCAGGAAAGAACATG
TGAGCAAAAGGCCAGCAAAAGGCCAGGAACCGTAAAAAGGCCGCGTTGCTGGCGTTTTTCCATAGGCTCC
GCCCCCCTGACGAGCATCACAAAAATCGACGCTCAAGTCAGAGGTGGCGAAACCCGACAGGACTATAAAG
ATACCAGGCGTTTCCCCCTGGAAGCTCCCTCGTGCGCTCTCCTGTTCCGACCCTGCCGCTTACCGGATAC
CTGTCCGCCTTTCTCCCCTCGGGAAGCGTGGCGCTTTCTCATAGCTCACGCTGTAGGTATCTCAGTTCGG
TGTAGGTCGTTCGCTCCAAGCTGGGCTGTGTGCACGAACCCCCCGTTCAGCCCGACCGCTGCGCCTTATC
CGGTAACTATCGTCTTGAGTCCAACCCGGTAAGACACGACTTATCGCCACTGGCAGCAGCCACTGGTAAC
AGGATTAGCAGAGCGAGGTATGTAGGCGGTGCTACAGAGTTCTTGAAGTGGTGGCCTAACTACGGCTACA
CTAGAAGGACAGTATTTGGTATCTGCGCTCTGCTGAAGCCAGTTACCTTCGGAAAAAGAGTTGGTAGCTC
TTGATCCGGCAAACAAACCACCGCTGGTAGCGGTGGTTTTTTTGTTTGCAAGCAGCAGATTACGCGCAGA
AAAAAAGGATCTCAAGAAGATCCTTTGATCTTTTCTACGGGGTCTGACGCTCATGGAACTAGAGCATGAG
ATTATCAAAAAGGATCTTCACCTAGATCCTTTTAAATTAAAAATGAAGTTTTAAATCAATCTAAAGTATA
TATGAGTAAACTTGGTCTGACAGTTACCAATGCTTAATCAGTGAGGCACCTATCTCAGCGATCTGTCTAT
TTCGTTCATCCATAGTTGCCTGACTCCCCGACGTGGCCGACCAGCCCGTCATCGTCAACGCCTGATCCGC
GGTGCGGACAGGCCGTGTCGCGACCGGCCGTGCGGAATTAAGCCGGCCCGTACCCTGTGAATAGAGGTCC
GCTGTGACACAAGAATCCCTGTTACTTCTCGACCGTATTGATTCGGATGATTCCTACGCGAGCCTGCGGA
ACGACCAGGAATTCTGGGAGCCGCTGGCCCGCCGAGCCCTGGAGGAGCTCGGGCTGCCGGTGCCGCCGGT
GCTGCGGGTGCCCGGCGAGAGCACCAACCCCGTACTGGTCGGCGAGCCCGGCCCGGTGATCAAGCTGTTC
GGCGAGCACTGGTGCGGTCCGGAGAGCCTCGCGTCGGAGTCGGAGGCGTACGCGGTCCTGGCGGACGCCC
CGGTGCCGGTGCCCCGCCTCCTCGGCCGCGGCGAGCTGCGGCCCGGCACCGGAGCCTGGCCGTGGCCCTA
CCTGGTGATGAGCCGGATGACCGGCACCACCTGGCGGTCCGCGATGGACGGCACGACCGACCGGAACGCG
CTGCTCGCCCTGGCCCGCGAACTCGGCCGGGTGCTCGGCCGGCTGCACAGGGTGCCGCTGACCGGGAACA
CCGTGCTCACCCCCCATTCCGAGGTCTTCCCGGAACTGCTGCGGGAACGCCGCGCGGCGACCGTCGAGGA
CCACCGCGGGTGGGGCTACCTCTCGCCCCGGCTGCTGGACCGCCTGGAGGACTGGCTGCCGGACGTGGAC
ACGCTGCTGGCCGGCCGCGAACCCCGGTTCGTCCACGGCGACCTGCACGGGACCAACATCTTCGTGGACC
TGGCCGCGACCGAGGTCACCGGGATCGTCGACTTCACCGACGTCTATGCGGGAGACTCCCGCTACAGCCT
GGTGCAACTGCATCTCAACGCCTTCCGGGGCGACCGCGAGATCCTGGCCGCGCTGCTCGACGGGGCGCAG
TGGAAGCGGACCGAGGACTTCGCCCGCGAACTGCTCGCCTTCACCTTCCTGCACGACTTCGAGGTGTTCG
AGGAGACCCCGCTGGATCTCTCCGGCTTCACCGATCCGGAGGAACTGGCGCAGTTCCTCTGGGGGCCGCC
GGACACCGCCCCCGGCGCCTGACGCCCCCTCTAGCTGATCACCGCGGCCATGATGGCATAAAACGAAAGG
CCCAGTCTTTCGACTGAGCCTTTCGTTTTATTTGATGCCTGGCAGTCGATCGTCGTTACTTGTACAGCTC
GTCCATGCCGCCGGTGGAGTGGCGGCCCTCGGCGCGTTCGTACTGTTCCACGATGGTGTAGTCCTCGTTG
TGGGAGGTGATGTCCAACTTGATGTTGACGTTGTAGGCGCCGGGCAGCTGCACGGGCTTCTTGGCCTTGT
AGGTGGTCTTGACCTCAGCGTCGTAGTGGCCGCCGTCCTTCAGCTTCAGCCTCTGCTTGATCTCGCCCTT
CAGGGCGCCGTCCTCGGGGTACATCCGCTCGGAGGAGGCCTCCCAGCCCATGGTCTTCTTCTGCATTACG
GGGCCGTCGGAGGGGAAGTTGGTGCCGCGCAGCTTCACCTTGTAGATGAACTCGCCGTCCTGCAGGGAGG
AGTCCTGGGTCACGGTCACCACGCCGCCGTCCTCGAAGTTCATCACGCGCTCCCACTTGAAGCCCTCGGG
GAAGGACAGCTTCAAGTAGTCGGGGATGTCGGCGGGGTGCTTCACGTAGGCCTTGGAGCCGTACATGAAC
TGAGGGGACAGGATGTCCCAGGCGAAGGGCAGGGGGCCACCCTTGGTCACCTTCAGCTTGGCGGTCTGGG
TGCCCTCGTAGGGGCGGCCCTCGCCCTCGCCCTCGATCTCGAACTCGTGGCCGTTCACGGAGCCCTCCAT
GTGCACCTTGAAGCGCATGAACTCCTTGATGATGGCCATGTTATCCTCCTCGCCCTTGCTCACCATGCCC
TGGAAGTACAGGTTCTCGCCGGCCGACGGGTGGTGGTGGTGGTGGTGCTTCATGGTGGACTCCCTTTCTC
TTATGTACAGGTCACCCCTTTCCATTCACCCGAAATATATCCAGATGAAAATAAAAGTCAAGGGTGAACG
CCCGCGCCGGGCGCGGGTGGTTACGAAGTCAAATTCGAGGTGGTGTCGACGAGTTCGCGCAACTGGTCGA
CGTCCAGCCCGCACGATTCAAAAGCCGCACACTCGG
Features (pLannotate 1.2.2; 6 found; start..end, strand, type, name):
   3627..4215    -  rep_origin     ori: high-copy-number ColE1/pMB1/pBR322/pUC origin of replication
   4365..4445    -  CDS            bla(M) (fragment): β-lactamase lacking the signal sequence; bla(M); allows cytosolic expression of β-lactamase
   4557..5549    +  CDS            hyg: KHYB_STRHY - Experimental evidence at protein level: Swiss-Prot protein existence level 1. The aminoglycoside phosphotransferases achieve inactivation of their antibiotic substrates by phosphorylation. From Streptomyces hygroscopicus.
   5588..5634    -  terminator     rrnB T1 terminator: transcription terminator T1 from the E. coli rrnB gene
   5659..6366    -  CDS            mCherry: mCherry is a basic (constitutively fluorescent) red fluorescent protein published in 2004, derived from Discosoma sp.. It is reported to be a very rapidly-maturing monomer with low acid sensitivity.
   6399..6417    -  CDS            9xHis (fragment): 9xHis affinity tag
