[The description below was written by a language model from this plasmid's Addgene catalogue record and pLannotate feature annotations shown in this document.]
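Description:
pMyCA-mCherry is a bacterial expression plasmid built on the pMyCA backbone and intended for producing the red fluorescent protein mCherry in Mycobacterium smegmatis. The catalogue lists a total size of about 6.7 kb (the sequenced record is slightly shorter, roughly 6.6 kb). It is propagated in E. coli through a ColE1/pUC-type origin, although the repository describes it as low copy. Selection relies on a hygromycin phosphotransferase gene from Streptomyces hygroscopicus, a marker that works in both E. coli and mycobacteria. A short β-lactamase fragment is also detected, which appears to be a non-functional remnant rather than a usable ampicillin marker. The automated feature table does not annotate a mycobacterial origin of replication or the promoter region, and much of the plasmid upstream of the annotated features is unlabelled, so these elements cannot be located from the record.

The payload is the 708 bp mCherry coding sequence (derived from Discosoma sp.), inserted by ligation-independent cloning and carrying an N-terminal His6 tag; the annotation picks this up as a fragment of a polyhistidine tag immediately upstream of the reporter. Transcription is driven by the acetamidase promoter, which according to the associated publication title belongs to a minimized but functional acetamidase regulon, an acetamide-inducible system widely used for controlled expression in mycobacteria. An E. coli rrnB T1 terminator follows the open reading frame. The construct provides a fluorescent, affinity-purifiable readout of expression from the pMyCA system in M. smegmatis, useful for demonstrating or benchmarking the vector's performance.
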