Addgene plasmid #84272: pMyCA-mCherry
Purpose: mCherry fluorescence protein expression using M. smegmatis
Depositing lab: Young-Hwa Song. Depositing organization: Universitaet zu Luebeck. Publication: A versatile vector for mycobacterial protein production with a functional minimized acetamidase regulon. Magana Vergara C, Kallenberg CJL, Rogasch M, Hubner CG, Song YH. Protein Sci. 2017 Aug 31. doi: 10.1002/pro.3288. PubMed 28857325.
Backbone
  Vector backbone: pMyCA
  Backbone size w/o insert (bp): 5994
  Total vector size (bp): 6684
  Vector type: Bacterial Expression
  Selectable markers: Hygromycin
Growth in bacteria
  Bacterial resistance: Hygromycin, 200 μg/mL
  Growth temperature: 37°C
  Growth strain: DH5alpha
  Growth instructions: Expression using M.smegmatis
  Copy number: Low Copy
Gene/Insert
  Gene/Insert name: mCherry
  Species: Discosoma sp
  Insert size (bp): 708
  Promoter: Acetamidase
  Tag / fusion protein: His6 (N terminal on insert)
  Cloning method: Ligation Independent Cloning
  Sequencing primers: 5′ cgagaacctgtacttccagggcatggtgagcaagggcgag; 3′ gcctggcagtcgatcgtacgttacttgtacagctcgtcc
Terms and licenses: Academic/Nonprofit Terms; Industry Terms: Not Available to Industry
How to cite: pMyCA-mCherry was a gift from Young-Hwa Song (Addgene plasmid # 84272 ; http://n2t.net/addgene:84272 ; RRID:Addgene_84272)
